Addgene plasmid #116594: pHAGE-PIK3R1-H669Q
Purpose: Lentiviral expression of PIK3R1 H669Q
Depositing lab: Gordon Mills & Kenneth Scott. Depositing organization: Baylor College of Medicine. Publication: Systematic Functional Annotation of Somatic Mutations in Cancer. Ng PK, Li J, Jeong KJ, Shao S, Chen H, Tsang YH, Sengupta S, Wang Z, Bhavana VH, Tran R, Soewito S, Minussi DC, Moreno D, Kong K, Dogruluk T, Lu H, Gao J, Tokheim C, Zhou DC, Johnson AM, Zeng J, Ip CKM, Ju Z, Wester M, Yu S, Li Y, Vellano CP, Schultz N, Karchin R, Ding L, Lu Y, Cheung LWT, Chen K, Shaw KR, Meric-Bernstam F, Scott KL, Yi S, Sahni N, Liang H, Mills GB. Cancer Cell. 2018 Mar 12;33(3):450-462.e10. doi: 10.1016/j.ccell.2018.01.021. PubMed 29533785.
Backbone
  Vector backbone: pHAGE
  Vector type: Lentiviral
Growth in bacteria
  Bacterial resistance: Ampicillin, 100 μg/mL
  Growth temperature: 37°C
  Growth strain: Stbl3
  Copy number: High Copy
Gene/Insert
  Gene/Insert name: PIK3R1
  Species: H. sapiens (human)
  Mutation: H669Q
  Entrez Gene: PIK3R1 (a.k.a. AGM7, GRB1, IMD36, p85, p85-ALPHA, p85alpha)
  Cloning method: Gateway Cloning
Terms and licenses: Academic/Nonprofit Terms; Industry Terms: Not Available to Industry
How to cite: pHAGE-PIK3R1-H669Q was a gift from Gordon Mills & Kenneth Scott (Addgene plasmid # 116594 ; http://n2t.net/addgene:116594 ; RRID:Addgene_116594)
