[The description below was written by a language model from this plasmid's Addgene catalogue record and pLannotate feature annotations shown in this document.]
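Description:
pHAGE-PIK3R1-H669Q is an HIV-1-derived lentiviral expression plasmid of about 10.7 kb, built on the pHAGE backbone, that carries human PIK3R1 (the p85α regulatory subunit of PI3K) with the H669Q point substitution. It is propagated in E. coli through a high-copy ColE1/pUC-type origin and selected with ampicillin via the β-lactamase gene. A recombination-deficient strain is listed for growth, as is usual for LTR-containing vectors. The viral portion includes a truncated 5' LTR, the Ψ packaging signal with a short gag fragment, the Rev response element, the cPPT/CTS and a ΔU3 self-inactivating 3' LTR. The vector genome can therefore be packaged when helper functions are supplied in trans, and the integrated provirus lacks LTR promoter activity.

Expression is driven by an internal EF-1α promoter. The PIK3R1 open reading frame was introduced by Gateway cloning and sits between attB1 and attB2 sites. The annotation detects a short piece of an HA epitope sequence immediately upstream of the coding region and a V5 tag downstream of attB2. The record does not say whether the V5 tag is read in frame with the insert, which would depend on whether the ORF keeps its stop codon. An EMCV IRES followed by EGFP allows transduced cells to be identified or sorted by fluorescence from the same transcript, and a WPRE upstream of the 3' LTR enhances transcript expression. No mammalian drug-selection marker is annotated. The plasmid comes from a collection made for systematic functional annotation of somatic cancer mutations. It is suited to stable expression of this PIK3R1 variant in mammalian cells for comparison with wild-type or other mutant alleles.
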