Features (pLannotate 1.2.2; 28 found; start..end, strand, type, name):
    377..634     +  LTR            5' LTR (truncated): truncated 5' long terminal repeat (LTR) from HIV-1
    681..806     +  misc_feature   HIV-1 Ψ: packaging signal of human immunodeficiency virus type 1
    790..1128    +  CDS            HIV-1 gag (fragment): gag protein from human immunodeficiency virus 1; gag
   1303..1536    +  misc_feature   RRE: The Rev response element (RRE) of HIV-1 allows for Rev-dependent mRNA export from the nucleus to the cytoplasm.
   1913..2013    +  CDS            Rev (fragment): human immunodeficiency virus 1 (HIV-1) Rev protein; rev; enhances nuclear export of unspliced and incompletely spliced viral mRNAs
   2058..2175    +  misc_feature   cPPT/CTS: central polypurine tract and central termination sequence of HIV-1
   2223..3401    +  promoter       EF-1α promoter: strong constitutive promoter for human elongation factor EF-1α
   3422..3439    +  protein_bind   attB1 (fragment): mutant version of attB; core recombination site for the Gateway® BP reaction BP Clonase™
   3451..3477    +  CDS            3xHA (fragment): three tandem HA epitope tags
   3478..5646    +  CDS            PIK3R1: P85A_HUMAN - Also known as GRB1. Experimental evidence at protein level: Swiss-Prot protein existence level 1. Binds to activated (phosphorylated) protein-Tyr kinases, through its SH2 domain, and acts as an adapter, mediating the association of the p110 catalytic unit to the plasma membrane. Necessary for the insulin-stimulated increase in glucose uptake and glycogen synthesis in insulin-sensitive tissues. Plays an important role in signaling in response to FGFR1, FGFR2, FGFR3, FGFR4, KITLG/SCF, KIT, PDGFRA and PDGFRB. Likewise, plays a role in ITGB2 signaling (PubMed:17626883, PubMed:19805105
   5649..5672    -  protein_bind   attB2: mutant version of attB; recombination site for the Gateway® BP reaction BP Clonase™
   5725..5766    +  CDS            V5 tag: epitope tag from simian virus 5
   5892..6354    +  misc_feature   IRES: internal ribosome entry site (IRES) of the encephalomyocarditis virus (EMCV)
   6368..7087    +  CDS            EGFP: the original enhanced GFP (Yang et al., 1996) mammalian codon-optimized
   7101..7689    +  misc_feature   WPRE: woodchuck hepatitis virus posttranscriptional regulatory element
   7697..7762    +  CDS            nef (fragment): NEF_HV1Z2 - Experimental evidence at protein level: Swiss-Prot protein existence level 1. Extracellular Nef protein targets CD4(+) T-lymphocytes for apoptosis by interacting with CXCR4 surface receptors. From Human immunodeficiency virus type 1 group M subtype D (isolate Z2/CDC-Z34) (HIV-1).
   7764..7997    +  LTR            3' LTR (ΔU3): self-inactivating 3' long terminal repeat (LTR) from HIV-1
   8202..8306    +  promoter       AmpR promoter: bla
   8307..9167    +  CDS            AmpR: β-lactamase; bla; confers resistance to ampicillin, carbenicillin, and related antibiotics
   9338..9926    +  rep_origin     ori: high-copy-number ColE1/pMB1/pBR322/pUC origin of replication
  10109..10163   +  CDS            lacI (fragment): lac repressor; lacI; The lac repressor binds to the lac operator to inhibit transcription in E. coli. This inhibition can be relieved by adding lactose or isopropyl-β-D-thiogalactopyranoside (IPTG).
  10169..10262   +  rep_origin     SV40 ori (fragment): SV40 origin of replication
  10287..10324   +  CDS            lacI (fragment): lac repressor; lacI; The lac repressor binds to the lac operator to inhibit transcription in E. coli. This inhibition can be relieved by adding lactose or isopropyl-β-D-thiogalactopyranoside (IPTG).
  10337..10358   +  protein_bind   CAP binding site: CAP binding activates transcription in the presence of cAMP. E. coli catabolite activator protein
  10373..10403   +  promoter       lac promoter: promoter for the E. coli lac operon
  10407..10429   +  protein_bind   lac operator (fragment): The lac repressor binds to the lac operator to inhibit transcription in E. coli. This inhibition can be relieved by adding lactose or isopropyl-β-D-thiogalactopyranoside (IPTG). lac repressor encoded by lacI
  10461..10544   +  polyA_signal   SV40 poly(A) signal (fragment): SV40 polyadenylation signal
  10711..329     +  CDS            nef (fragment) (across the origin): NEF_HV1BR - Experimental evidence at protein level: Swiss-Prot protein existence level 1. Extracellular Nef protein targets CD4(+) T-lymphocytes for apoptosis by interacting with CXCR4 surface receptors (PubMed:14990729). From Human immunodeficiency virus type 1 group M subtype B (isolate BRU/LAI) (HIV-1).
>Addgene plasmid #116594 | pHAGE-PIK3R1-H669Q | addgene full sequence | sequence record 250645 | Addgene NGS Result
TGGAAGGGCTAATTCACTCCCAAAGAAGACAAGATATCCTTGATCTGTGGATCTACCACACACAAGGCTA
CTTCCCTGATTAGCAGAACTACACACCAGGGCCAGGGGTCAGATATCCACTGACCTTTGGATGGTGCTAC
AAGCTAGTACCAGTTGAGCCAGATAAGGTAGAAGAGGCCAATAAAGGAGAGAACACCAGCTTGTTACACC
CTGTGAGCCTGCATGGGATGGATGACCCGGAGAGAGAAGTGTTAGAGTGGAGGTTTGACAGCCGCCTAGC
ATTTCATCACGTGGCCCGAGAGCTGCATCCGGAGTACTTCAAGAACTGCTGATATCGAGCTTGCTACAAG
GGACTTTCCGCTGGGGACTTTCCAGGGAGGCGTGGCCTGGGCGGGACTGGGGAGTGGCGAGCCCTCAGAT
CCTGCATATAAGCAGCTGCTTTTTGCCTGTACTGGGTCTCTCTGGTTAGACCAGATCTGAGCCTGGGAGC
TCTCTGGCTAACTAGGGAACCCACTGCTTAAGCCTCAATAAAGCTTGCCTTGAGTGCTTCAAGTAGTGTG
TGCCCGTCTGTTGTGTGACTCTGGTAACTAGAGATCCCTCAGACCCTTTTAGTCAGTGTGGAAAATCTCT
AGCAGTGGCGCCCGAACAGGGACTTGAAAGCGAAAGGGAAACCAGAGGAGCTCTCTCGACGCAGGACTCG
GCTTGCTGAAGCGCGCACGGCAAGAGGCGAGGGGCGGCGACTGGTGAGTACGCCAAAAATTTTGACTAGC
GGAGGCTAGAAGGAGAGAGATGGGTGCGAGAGCGTCAGTATTAAGCGGGGGAGAATTAGATCGCGATGGG
AAAAAATTCGGTTAAGGCCAGGGGGAAAGAAAAAATATAAATTAAAACATATAGTATGGGCAAGCAGGGA
GCTAGAACGATTCGCAGTTAATCCTGGCCTGTTAGAAACATCAGAAGGCTGTAGACAAATACTGGGACAG
CTACAACCATCCCTTCAGACAGGATCAGAAGAACTTAGATCATTATATAATACAGTAGCAACCCTCTATT
GTGTGCATCAAAGGATAGAGATAAAAGACACCAAGGAAGCTTTAGACAAGATAGAGGAAGAGCAAAACAA
AAGTAAGACCACCGCACAGCAAGCGGCCGGCCGCTGATCTTCAGACCTGGAGGAGGAGATATGAGGGACA
ATTGGAGAAGTGAATTATATAAATATAAAGTAGTAAAAATTGAACCATTAGGAGTAGCACCCACCAAGGC
AAAGAGAAGAGTGGTGCAGAGAGAAAAAAGAGCAGTGGGAATAGGAGCTTTGTTCCTTGGGTTCTTGGGA
GCAGCAGGAAGCACTATGGGCGCAGCGTCAATGACGCTGACGGTACAGGCCAGACAATTATTGTCTGGTA
TAGTGCAGCAGCAGAACAATTTGCTGAGGGCTATTGAGGCGCAACAGCATCTGTTGCAACTCACAGTCTG
GGGCATCAAGCAGCTCCAGGCAAGAATCCTGGCTGTGGAAAGATACCTAAAGGATCAACAGCTCCTGGGG
ATTTGGGGTTGCTCTGGAAAACTCATTTGCACCACTGCTGTGCCTTGGAATGCTAGTTGGAGTAATAAAT
CTCTGGAACAGATTTGGAATCACACGACCTGGATGGAGTGGGACAGAGAAATTAACAATTACACAAGCTT
AATACACTCCTTAATTGAAGAATCGCAAAACCAGCAAGAAAAGAATGAACAAGAATTATTGGAATTAGAT
AAATGGGCAAGTTTGTGGAATTGGTTTAACATAACAAATTGGCTGTGGTATATAAAATTATTCATAATGA
TAGTAGGAGGCTTGGTAGGTTTAAGAATAGTTTTTGCTGTACTTTCTATAGTGAATAGAGTTAGGCAGGG
ATATTCACCATTATCGTTTCAGACCCACCTCCCAACCCCGAGGGGACCCGACAGGCCCGAAGGAATAGAA
GAAGAAGGTGGAGAGAGAGACAGAGACAGATCCATTCGATTAGTGAACGGATCTCGACGGTATCGCCGAA
TTCACAAATGGCAGTATTCATCCACAATTTTAAAAGAAAAGGGGGGATTGGGGGGTACAGTGCAGGGGAA
AGAATAGTAGACATAATAGCAACAGACATACAAACTAAAGAATTACAAAAACAAATTACAAAAATTCAAA
ATTTTCGGGTTTATTACAGGGACAGCAGAGATCCAGTTTGGACTAGTCGTGAGGCTCCGGTGCCCGTCAG
TGGGCAGAGCGCACATCGCCCACAGTCCCCGAGAAGTTGGGGGGAGGGGTCGGCAATTGAACCGGTGCCT
AGAGAAGGTGGCGCGGGGTAAACTGGGAAAGTGATGTCGTGTACTGGCTCCGCCTTTTTCCCGAGGGTGG
GGGAGAACCGTATATAAGTGCAGTAGTCGCCGTGAACGTTCTTTTTCGCAACGGGTTTGCCGCCAGAACA
CAGGTAAGTGCCGTGTGTGGTTCCCGCGGGCCTGGCCTCTTTACGGGTTATGGCCCTTGCGTGCCTTGAA
TTACTTCCACCTGGCTGCAGTACGTGATTCTTGATCCCGAGCTTCGGGTTGGAAGTGGGTGGGAGAGTTC
GAGGCCTTGCGCTTAAGGAGCCCCTTCGCCTCGTGCTTGAGTTGAGGCCTGGCCTGGGCGCTGGGGCCGC
CGCGTGCGAATCTGGTGGCACCTTCGCGCCTGTCTCGCTGCTTTCGATAAGTCTCTAGCCATTTAAAATT
TTTGATGACCTGCTGCGACGCTTTTTTTCTGGCAAGATAGTCTTGTAAATGCGGGCCAAGATCTGCACAC
TGGTATTTCGGTTTTTGGGGCCGCGGGCGGCGACGGGGCCCGTGCGTCCCAGCGCACATGTTCGGCGAGG
CGGGGCCTGCGAGCGCGGCCACCGAGAATCGGACGGGGGTAGTCTCAAGCTGGCCGGCCTGCTCTGGTGC
CTGGCCTCGCGCCGCCGTGTATCGCCCCGCCCTGGGCGGCAAGGCTGGCCCGGTCGGCACCAGTTGCGTG
AGCGGAAAGATGGCCGCTTCCCGGCCCTGCTGCAGGGAGCTCAAAATGGAGGACGCGGCGCTCGGGAGAG
CGGGCGGGTGAGTCACCCACACAAAGGAAAAGGGCCTTTCCGTCCTCAGCCGTCGCTTCATGTGACTCCA
CGGAGTACCGGGCGCCGTCCAGGCACCTCGATTAGTTCTCGAGCTTTTGGAGTACGTCGTCTTTAGGTTG
GGGGGAGGGGTTTTATGCGATGGAGTTTCCCCACACTGAGTGGGTGGAGACTGAAGTTAGGCCAGCTTGG
CACTTGATGTAATTCTCCTTGGAATTTGCCCTTTTTGAGTTTGGATCTTGGTTCATTCTCAAGCCTCAGA
CAGTGGTTCAAAGTTTTTTTCTTCCATTTCAGGTGTCGTGAAGCGGCCCTGCAGATATCAACAAGTTTGT
ACAAAAAAGTTGGCATGGTTTACCCATACGATGTTCCAGATTACGCTAGTGCTGAGGGGTACCAGTACAG
AGCGCTGTATGATTATAAAAAGGAAAGAGAAGAAGATATTGACTTGCACTTGGGTGACATATTGACTGTG
AATAAAGGGTCCTTAGTAGCTCTTGGATTCAGTGATGGACAGGAAGCCAGGCCTGAAGAAATTGGCTGGT
TAAATGGCTATAATGAAACCACAGGGGAAAGGGGGGACTTTCCGGGAACTTATGTAGAATATATTGGAAG
GAAAAAAATCTCGCCTCCCACACCAAAGCCCCGGCCACCTCGGCCTCTTCCTGTTGCACCAGGTTCTTCG
AAAACTGAAGCAGATGTTGAACAACAAGCTTTGACTCTCCCGGATCTTGCAGAGCAGTTTGCCCCTCCTG
ACATTGCCCCGCCTCTTCTTATCAAGCTCGTGGAAGCCATTGAAAAGAAAGGTCTGGAATGTTCAACTCT
ATACAGAACACAGAGCTCCAGCAACCTGGCAGAATTACGACAGCTTCTTGATTGTGATACACCCTCCGTG
GACTTGGAAATGATCGATGTGCACGTTTTGGCTGACGCTTTCAAACGCTATCTCCTGGACTTACCAAATC
CTGTCATTCCAGCAGCCGTTTACAGTGAAATGATTTCTTTAGCTCCAGAAGTACAAAGCTCCGAAGAATA
TATTCAGCTATTGAAGAAGCTTATTAGGTCGCCTAGCATACCTCATCAGTATTGGCTTACGCTTCAGTAT
TTGTTAAAACATTTCTTCAAGCTCTCTCAAACCTCCAGCAAAAATCTGTTGAATGCAAGAGTACTCTCTG
AAATTTTCAGCCCTATGCTTTTCAGATTCTCAGCAGCCAGCTCTGATAATACTGAAAACCTCATAAAAGT
TATAGAAATTTTAATCTCAACTGAATGGAATGAACGACAGCCTGCACCAGCACTGCCTCCTAAACCACCA
AAACCTACTACTGTAGCCAACAACGGTATGAATAACAATATGTCCTTACAAGATGCTGAATGGTACTGGG
GAGATATCTCGAGGGAAGAAGTGAATGAAAAACTTCGAGATACAGCAGACGGGACCTTTTTGGTACGAGA
TGCGTCTACTAAAATGCATGGTGATTATACTCTTACACTAAGGAAAGGGGGAAATAACAAATTAATCAAA
ATATTTCATCGAGATGGGAAATATGGCTTCTCTGACCCATTAACCTTCAGTTCTGTGGTTGAATTAATAA
ACCACTACCGGAATGAATCTCTAGCTCAGTATAATCCCAAATTGGATGTGAAATTACTTTATCCAGTATC
CAAATACCAACAGGATCAAGTTGTCAAAGAAGATAATATTGAAGCTGTAGGGAAAAAATTACATGAATAT
AACACTCAGTTTCAAGAAAAAAGTCGAGAATATGATAGATTATATGAAGAATATACCCGCACATCCCAGG
AAATCCAAATGAAAAGGACAGCTATTGAAGCATTTAATGAAACCATAAAAATATTTGAAGAACAGTGCCA
GACCCAAGAGCGGTACAGCAAAGAATACATAGAAAAGTTTAAACGTGAAGGCAATGAGAAAGAAATACAA
AGGATTATGCATAATTATGATAAGTTGAAGTCTCGAATCAGTGAAATTATTGACAGTAGAAGAAGATTGG
AAGAAGACTTGAAGAAGCAGGCAGCTGAGTATCGAGAAATTGACAAACGTATGAACAGCATTAAACCAGA
CCTTATCCAGCTGAGAAAGACGAGAGACCAATACTTGATGTGGTTGACTCAAAAAGGTGTTCGGCAAAAG
AAGTTGAACGAGTGGTTGGGCAATGAAAACACTGAAGACCAATATTCACTGGTGGAAGATGATGAAGATT
TGCCCCATCATGATGAGAAGACATGGAATGTTGGAAGCAGCAACCGAAACAAAGCTGAAAACCTGTTGCG
AGGGAAGCGAGATGGCACTTTTCTTGTCCGGGAGAGCAGTAAACAGGGCTGCTATGCCTGCTCTGTAGTG
GTGGACGGCGAAGTAAAGCAATGTGTCATAAACAAAACAGCAACTGGCTATGGCTTTGCCGAGCCCTATA
ACTTGTACAGCTCTCTGAAAGAACTGGTGCTACATTACCAACACACCTCCCTTGTGCAGCACAACGACTC
CCTCAATGTCACACTAGCCTACCCAGTATATGCACAGCAGAGGCGATGCCCAACTTTCTTGTACAAAGTG
GTTGATATCCAGCACAGTGGCGGCCGCTCGAGTCTAGAGGGCCCGCGGTTCGAAGGTAAGCCTATCCCTA
ACCCTCTCCTCGGTCTCGATTCTACGCGTACCGGTTAGTAATGAGATCCCTCCCCCCCCCCTAACGTTAC
TGGCCGAAGCCGCTTGGAATAAGGCCGGTGTGCGTTTGTCTATATGTTATTTTCCACCATATTGCCGTCT
TTTGGCAATGTGAGGGCCCGGAAACCTGGCCCTGTCTTCTTGACGAGCATTCCTAGGGGTCTTTCCCCTC
TCGCCAAAGGAATGCAAGGTCTGTTGAATGTCGTGAAGGAAGCAGTTCCTCTGGAAGCTTCTTGAAGACA
AACAACGTCTGTAGCGACCCTTTGCAGGCAGCGGAACCCCCCACCTGGCGACAGGTGCCTCTGCGGCCAA
AAGCCACGTGTATAAGATACACCTGCAAAGGCGGCACAACCCCAGTGCCACGTTGTGAGTTGGATAGTTG
TGGAAAGAGTCAAATGGCTCTCCTCAAGCGTATTCAACAAGGGGCTGAAGGATGCCCAGAAGGTACCCCA
TTGTATGGGATCTGATCTGGGGCCTCGGTGCACATGCTTTACATGTGTTTAGTCGAGGTTAAAAAAACGT
CTAGGCCCCCCGAACCACGGGGACGTGGTTTTCCTTTGAAAAACACGATGATAATATGGCCACACATATG
GTGAGCAAGGGCGAGGAGCTGTTCACCGGGGTGGTGCCCATCCTGGTCGAGCTGGACGGCGACGTAAACG
GCCACAAGTTCAGCGTGTCCGGCGAGGGCGAGGGCGATGCCACCTACGGCAAGCTGACCCTGAAGTTCAT
CTGCACCACCGGCAAGCTGCCCGTGCCCTGGCCCACCCTCGTGACCACCCTGACCTACGGCGTGCAGTGC
TTCAGCCGCTACCCCGACCACATGAAGCAGCACGACTTCTTCAAGTCCGCCATGCCCGAAGGCTACGTCC
AGGAGCGCACCATCTTCTTCAAGGACGACGGCAACTACAAGACCCGCGCCGAGGTGAAGTTCGAGGGCGA
CACCCTGGTGAACCGCATCGAGCTGAAGGGCATCGACTTCAAGGAGGACGGCAACATCCTGGGGCACAAG
CTGGAGTACAACTACAACAGCCACAACGTCTATATCATGGCCGACAAGCAGAAGAACGGCATCAAGGTGA
ACTTCAAGATCCGCCACAACATCGAGGACGGCAGCGTGCAGCTCGCCGACCACTACCAGCAGAACACCCC
CATCGGCGACGGCCCCGTGCTGCTGCCCGACAACCACTACCTGAGCACCCAGTCCGCCCTGAGCAAAGAC
CCCAACGAGAAGCGCGATCACATGGTCCTGCTGGAGTTCGTGACCGCCGCCGGGATCACTCTCGGCATGG
ACGAGCTGTACAAGTAAATCGATAGATCCTAATCAACCTCTGGATTACAAAATTTGTGAAAGATTGACTG
GTATTCTTAACTATGTTGCTCCTTTTACGCTATGTGGATACGCTGCTTTAATGCCTTTGTATCATGCTAT
TGCTTCCCGTATGGCTTTCATTTTCTCCTCCTTGTATAAATCCTGGTTGCTGTCTCTTTATGAGGAGTTG
TGGCCCGTTGTCAGGCAACGTGGCGTGGTGTGCACTGTGTTTGCTGACGCAACCCCCACTGGTTGGGGCA
TTGCCACCACCTGTCAGCTCCTTTCCGGGACTTTCGCTTTCCCCCTCCCTATTGCCACGGCGGAACTCAT
CGCCGCCTGCCTTGCCCGCTGCTGGACAGGGGCTCGGCTGTTGGGCACTGACAATTCCGTGGTGTTGTCG
GGGAAATCATCGTCCTTTCCTTGGCTGCTCGCCTGTGTTGCCACCTGGATTCTGCGCGGGACGTCCTTCT
GCTACGTCCCTTCGGCCCTCAATCCAGCGGACCTTCCTTCCCGCGGCCTGCTGCCGGCTCTGCGGCCTCT
TCCGCGTCTTCGCCTTCGCCCTCAGACGAGTCGGATCTCCCTTTGGGCCGCCTCCCCGCCTGAGATCCTT
TAAGACCAATGACTTACAAGGCAGCTGTAGATCTTAGCCACTTTTTAAAAGAAAAGGGGGGACTGGAAGG
GCTAATTCACTCCCAACGAAGACAAGATCTGCTTTTTGCTTGTACTGGGTCTCTCTGGTTAGACCAGATC
TGAGCCTGGGAGCTCTCTGGCTAACTAGGGAACCCACTGCTTAAGCCTCAATAAAGCTTGCCTTGAGTGC
TTCAAGTAGTGTGTGCCCGTCTGTTGTGTGACTCTGGTAACTAGAGATCCCTCAGACCCTTTTAGTCAGT
GTGGAAAATCTCTAGCAGTAGTAGTTCATGTCATCTTATTATTCAGTATTTATAACTTGCAAAGAAATGA
ATATCAGAGAGTGAGAGGCCCGGGTTAATTAAGGAAAGGGCTAGATCATTCTTGAAGACGAAAGGGCCTC
GTGATACGCCTATTTTTATAGGTTAATGTCATGATAATAATGGTTTCTTAGACGTCAGGTGGCACTTTTC
GGGGAAATGTGCGCGGAACCCCTATTTGTTTATTTTTCTAAATACATTCAAATATGTATCCGCTCATGAG
ACAATAACCCTGATAAATGCTTCAATAATATTGAAAAAGGAAGAGTATGAGTATTCAACATTTCCGTGTC
GCCCTTATTCCCTTTTTTGCGGCATTTTGCCTTCCTGTTTTTGCTCACCCAGAAACGCTGGTGAAAGTAA
AAGATGCTGAAGATCAGTTGGGTGCACGAGTGGGTTACATCGAACTGGATCTCAACAGCGGTAAGATCCT
TGAGAGTTTTCGCCCCGAAGAACGTTTTCCAATGATGAGCACTTTTAAAGTTCTGCTATGTGGCGCGGTA
TTATCCCGTGTTGACGCCGGGCAAGAGCAACTCGGTCGCCGCATACACTATTCTCAGAATGACTTGGTTG
AGTACTCACCAGTCACAGAAAAGCATCTTACGGATGGCATGACAGTAAGAGAATTATGCAGTGCTGCCAT
AACCATGAGTGATAACACTGCGGCCAACTTACTTCTGACAACGATCGGAGGACCGAAGGAGCTAACCGCT
TTTTTGCACAACATGGGGGATCATGTAACTCGCCTTGATCGTTGGGAACCGGAGCTGAATGAAGCCATAC
CAAACGACGAGCGTGACACCACGATGCCTGTAGCAATGGCAACAACGTTGCGCAAACTATTAACTGGCGA
ACTACTTACTCTAGCTTCCCGGCAACAATTAATAGACTGGATGGAGGCGGATAAAGTTGCAGGACCACTT
CTGCGCTCGGCCCTTCCGGCTGGCTGGTTTATTGCTGATAAATCTGGAGCCGGTGAGCGTGGGTCTCGCG
GTATCATTGCAGCACTGGGGCCAGATGGTAAGCCCTCCCGTATCGTAGTTATCTACACGACGGGGAGTCA
GGCAACTATGGATGAACGAAATAGACAGATCGCTGAGATAGGTGCCTCACTGATTAAGCATTGGTAACTG
TCAGACCAAGTTTACTCATATATACTTTAGATTGATTTAAAACTTCATTTTTAATTTAAAAGGATCTAGG
TGAAGATCCTTTTTGATAATCTCATGACCAAAATCCCTTAACGTGAGTTTTCGTTCCACTGAGCGTCAGA
CCCCGTAGAAAAGATCAAAGGATCTTCTTGAGATCCTTTTTTTCTGCGCGTAATCTGCTGCTTGCAAACA
AAAAAACCACCGCTACCAGCGGTGGTTTGTTTGCCGGATCAAGAGCTACCAACTCTTTTTCCGAAGGTAA
CTGGCTTCAGCAGAGCGCAGATACCAAATACTGTTCTTCTAGTGTAGCCGTAGTTAGGCCACCACTTCAA
GAACTCTGTAGCACCGCCTACATACCTCGCTCTGCTAATCCTGTTACCAGTGGCTGCTGCCAGTGGCGAT
AAGTCGTGTCTTACCGGGTTGGACTCAAGACGATAGTTACCGGATAAGGCGCAGCGGTCGGGCTGAACGG
GGGGTTCGTGCACACAGCCCAGCTTGGAGCGAACGACCTACACCGAACTGAGATACCTACAGCGTGAGCT
ATGAGAAAGCGCCACGCTTCCCGAAGGGAGAAAGGCGGACAGGTATCCGGTAAGCGGCAGGGTCGGAACA
GGAGAGCGCACGAGGGAGCTTCCAGGGGGAAACGCCTGGTATCTTTATAGTCCTGTCGGGTTTCGCCACC
TCTGACTTGAGCGTCGATTTTTGTGATGCTCGTCAGGGGGGCGGAGCCTATGGAAAAACGCCAGCAACGC
GGCCTTTTTACGGTTCCTGGCCTTTTGCTGGCCTTTTGCTCACATGTTCTTTCCTGCGTTATCCCCTGAT
TCTGTGGATAACCGTATTACCGCCTTTGAGTGAGCTGATACCGCTCGCCGCAGCCGAACGACCGAGCGCA
GCGAGTCAGTGAGCGAGGAAGCGGAAGAGCGCCCAATACGCAAACCGCCTCTCCCCGCGCGTTGGCCGAT
TCATTAATGCAGCAAGCTCATGGCTGACTAATTTTTTTTATTTATGCAGAGGCCGAGGCCGCCTCGGCCT
CTGAGCTATTCCAGAAGTAGTGAGGAGGCTTTTTTGGAGGCCTAGGCTTTTGCAAAAAGCTCCCCGTGGC
ACGACAGGTTTCCCGACTGGAAAGCGGGCAGTGAGCGCAACGCAATTAATGTGAGTTAGCTCACTCATTA
GGCACCCCAGGCTTTACACTTTATGCTTCCGGCTCGTATGTTGTGTGGAATTGTGAGCGGATAACAATTT
CACACAGGAAACAGCTATGACATGATTACGAATTTCACAAATAAAGCATTTTTTTCACTGCATTCTAGTT
GTGGTTTGTCCAAACTCATCAATGTATCTTATCATGTCTGGATCAACTGGATAACTCAAGCTAACCAAAA
TCATCCCAAACTTCCCACCCCATACCCTATTACCACTGCCAATTACCTGTGGTTTCATTTACTCTAAACC
TGTGATTCCTCTGAATTATTTTCATTTTAAAGAAATTGTATTTGTTAAATATGTACTACAAACTTAGTAG
T
