>Addgene plasmid #116594 | pHAGE-PIK3R1-H669Q | depositor partial sequence | sequence record 219469 | insert
ATGAGTGCTGAGGGGTACCAGTACAGAGCGCTGTATGATTATAAAAAGGAAAGAGAAGAAGATATTGACT
TGCACTTGGGTGACATATTGACTGTGAATAAAGGGTCCTTAGTAGCTCTTGGATTCAGTGATGGACAGGA
AGCCAGGCCTGAAGAAATTGGCTGGTTAAATGGCTATAATGAAACCACAGGGGAAAGGGGGGACTTTCCG
GGAACTTATGTAGAATATATTGGAAGGAAAAAAATCTCGCCTCCCACACCAAAGCCCCGGCCACCTCGGC
CTCTTCCTGTTGCACCAGGTTCTTCGAAAACTGAAGCAGATGTTGAACAACAAGCTTTGACTCTCCCGGA
TCTTGCAGAGCAGTTTGCCCCTCCTGACATTGCCCCGCCTCTTCTTATCAAGCTCGTGGAAGCCATTGAA
AAGAAAGGTCTGGAATGTTCAACTCTATACAGAACACAGAGCTCCAGCAACCTGGCAGAATTACGACAGC
TTCTTGATTGTGATACACCCTCCGTGGACTTGGAAATGATCGATGTGCACGTTTTGGCTGACGCTTTCAA
ACGCTATCTCCTGGACTTACCAAATCCTGTCATTCCAGCAGCCGTTTACAGTGAAATGATTTCTTTAGCT
CCAGAAGTACAAAGCTCCGAAGAATATATTCAGCTATTGAAGAAGCTTATTAGGTCGCCTAGCATACCTC
ATCAGTATTGGCTTACGCTTCAGTATTTGTTAAAACATTTCTTCAAGCTCTCTCAAACCTCCAGCAAAAA
TCTGTTGAATGCAAGAGTACTCTCTGAAATTTTCAGCCCTATGCTTTTCAGATTCTCAGCAGCCAGCTCT
GATAATACTGAAAACCTCATAAAAGTTATAGAAATTTTAATCTCAACTGAATGGAATGAACGACAGCCTG
CACCAGCACTGCCTCCTAAACCACCAAAACCTACTACTGTAGCCAACAACGGTATGAATAACAATATGTC
CTTACAAGATGCTGAATGGTACTGGGGAGATATCTCGAGGGAAGAAGTGAATGAAAAACTTCGAGATACA
GCAGACGGGACCTTTTTGGTACGAGATGCGTCTACTAAAATGCATGGTGATTATACTCTTACACTAAGGA
AAGGGGGAAATAACAAATTAATCAAAATATTTCATCGAGATGGGAAATATGGCTTCTCTGACCCATTAAC
CTTCAGTTCTGTGGTTGAATTAATAAACCACTACCGGAATGAATCTCTAGCTCAGTATAATCCCAAATTG
GATGTGAAATTACTTTATCCAGTATCCAAATACCAACAGGATCAAGTTGTCAAAGAAGATAATATTGAAG
CTGTAGGGAAAAAATTACATGAATATAACACTCAGTTTCAAGAAAAAAGTCGAGAATATGATAGATTATA
TGAAGAATATACCCGCACATCCCAGGAAATCCAAATGAAAAGGACAGCTATTGAAGCATTTAATGAAACC
ATAAAAATATTTGAAGAACAGTGCCAGACCCAAGAGCGGTACAGCAAAGAATACATAGAAAAGTTTAAAC
GTGAAGGCAATGAGAAAGAAATACAAAGGATTATGCATAATTATGATAAGTTGAAGTCTCGAATCAGTGA
AATTATTGACAGTAGAAGAAGATTGGAAGAAGACTTGAAGAAGCAGGCAGCTGAGTATCGAGAAATTGAC
AAACGTATGAACAGCATTAAACCAGACCTTATCCAGCTGAGAAAGACGAGAGACCAATACTTGATGTGGT
TGACTCAAAAAGGTGTTCGGCAAAAGAAGTTGAACGAGTGGTTGGGCAATGAAAACACTGAAGACCAATA
TTCACTGGTGGAAGATGATGAAGATTTGCCCCATCATGATGAGAAGACATGGAATGTTGGAAGCAGCAAC
CGAAACAAAGCTGAAAACCTGTTGCGAGGGAAGCGAGATGGCACTTTTCTTGTCCGGGAGAGCAGTAAAC
AGGGCTGCTATGCCTGCTCTGTAGTGGTGGACGGCGAAGTAAAGCAATGTGTCATAAACAAAACAGCAAC
TGGCTATGGCTTTGCCGAGCCCTATAACTTGTACAGCTCTCTGAAAGAACTGGTGCTACATTACCAACAC
ACCTCCCTTGTGCAGCACAACGACTCCCTCAATGTCACACTAGCCTACCCAGTATATGCACAGCAGAGGC
GATG
